Addgene plasmid #132929: p8.9 NdeltaSB
Purpose: Minimal HIV-1 packaging plasmid for gag and pol expression
Depositing lab: Jeremy Luban. Depositing organization: Columbia University. Publication: Lv1 inhibition of human immunodeficiency virus type 1 is counteracted by factors that stimulate synthesis or nuclear translocation of viral cDNA. Berthoux L, Sebastian S, Sokolskaja E, Luban J. J Virol. 2004 Nov;78(21):11739-50. doi: 10.1128/JVI.78.21.11739-11750.2004. PubMed 15479815.
Backbone
  Vector backbone: p8.9 NdeltaSB
  Vector type: Lentiviral
Growth in bacteria
  Bacterial resistance: Ampicillin, 100 μg/mL
  Growth temperature: 30°C
  Growth strain: NEB Stable
  Copy number: High Copy
Gene/Insert
  Gene/Insert name: gag and pol
  Species: HIV
  Cloning method: Restriction Enzyme; 5′ cloning site unknown (unknown if destroyed); 3′ cloning site unknown (unknown if destroyed)
  Sequencing primers: 5′ unknown
Terms and licenses: Academic/Nonprofit Terms; Industry Terms: Not Available to Industry
How to cite: p8.9 NdeltaSB was a gift from Jeremy Luban (Addgene plasmid # 132929 ; http://n2t.net/addgene:132929 ; RRID:Addgene_132929)
