[The description below was written by a language model from this plasmid's Addgene catalogue record and pLannotate feature annotations shown in this document.]
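Description:
p8.9 NdeltaSB is a minimal HIV-1 packaging plasmid of about 10.4 kb, used to supply Gag and Pol in trans when producing lentiviral vector particles in mammalian cells. It is not itself a transfer vector: the annotated features include no LTRs or packaging signal, which fits a helper construct whose RNA is not meant to be encapsidated. In bacteria it is maintained through a high-copy ColE1/pUC-type origin and selected with ampicillin via the bla gene and its promoter. Scattered fragments of the tetracycline resistance gene, rop, bom, lacI and an SP6 promoter appear to be non-functional remnants of pBR322-type ancestors of the backbone.

Expression is driven by the human cytomegalovirus immediate early enhancer and promoter, followed by a short fragment of CMV intron A. Downstream lie the full-length gag reading frame and the overlapping pol reading frame, an arrangement that in HIV-1 yields Gag-Pol through ribosomal frameshifting and so provides the structural proteins plus protease, reverse transcriptase and integrase. After pol, only fragments of vpr and vpu are detected, consistent with the "minimal" design in which accessory genes are removed. Tat and Rev coding segments and the Rev response element are retained; the RRE allows Rev-dependent nuclear export of the unspliced gag-pol mRNA. No envelope gene is annotated, so an envelope such as a heterologous glycoprotein would have to be supplied from another plasmid, along with the transfer vector. A short insulin gene fragment follows the viral sequences and may derive from a 3' processing region, although the record does not say so. An SV40 enhancer/early promoter spans the sequence origin.

The associated work concerns restriction of HIV-1 infection and viral cDNA synthesis or nuclear import.
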