Features (pLannotate 1.2.2; 21 found; start..end, strand, type, name):
    226..529     +  enhancer       CMV enhancer: human cytomegalovirus immediate early enhancer
    530..733     +  promoter       CMV promoter: human cytomegalovirus (CMV) immediate early promoter
    869..918     +  intron         CMV intron (fragment): modified intron A from human cytomegalovirus
   1008..2507    +  CDS            gag (sequence partly withheld): GAG_HV1N5 - Experimental evidence at protein level: Swiss-Prot protein existence level 1. [p6-gag]: Plays a role in budding of the assembled particle by interacting with the host class E VPS proteins TSG101 and PDCD6IP/AIP1. From Human immunodeficiency virus type 1 group M subtype B (isolate NY5) (HIV-1).
   2303..5314    +  CDS            HIV-1 pol: pol protein from human immunodeficiency virus 1; pol
   5323..5421    +  CDS            vpr (fragment): VPR_HV19N - Protein inferred from homology: Swiss-Prot protein existence level 3. During virus entry, plays a role in the transport of the viral pre-integration (PIC) complex to the host nucleus. This function is crucial for viral infection of non-dividing macrophages. May act directly at the nuclear pore complex, by binding nucleoporins phenylalanine-glycine (FG)-repeat regions. From Human immunodeficiency virus type 1 group M subtype G (isolate 92NG083) (HIV-1).
   5408..5623    +  CDS            tat (fragment): TAT_HV1H2 - Experimental evidence at protein level: Swiss-Prot protein existence level 1. Extracellular circulating Tat can be endocytosed by surrounding uninfected cells via the binding to several surface receptors such as CD26, CXCR4, heparan sulfate proteoglycans (HSPG) or LDLR. Neurons are rarely infected, but they internalize Tat via their LDLR. Through its interaction with nuclear HATs, Tat is potentially able to control the acetylation-dependent cellular gene expression. Modulates the expression of many cellular genes involved in cell survival, proliferation or in coding for cytokines o
   5639..5734    +  CDS            vpu (fragment): VPU_HV1B1 - Experimental evidence at protein level: Swiss-Prot protein existence level 1. Enhances virion budding by targeting host CD4 and Tetherin/BST2 to proteasome degradation. Degradation of CD4 prevents any unwanted premature interactions between viral Env and its host receptor CD4 in the endoplasmic reticulum. Degradation of antiretroviral protein Tetherin/BST2 is important for virion budding, as BST2 tethers new viral particles to the host cell membrane. Mechanistically, Vpu bridges either CD4 or BST2 to BTRC, a substrate recognition subunit of the Skp1/Cullin/F-box protein E3 ubiquiti
   5888..6121    +  misc_feature   RRE: The Rev response element (RRE) of HIV-1 allows for Rev-dependent mRNA export from the nucleus to the cytoplasm.
   6498..6772    +  CDS            Rev (fragment): human immunodeficiency virus 1 (HIV-1) Rev protein; rev; enhances nuclear export of unspliced and incompletely spliced viral mRNAs
   6921..7037    +  CDS            Ins1 (fragment): INS1_MOUSE - Also known as Ins-1. Experimental evidence at protein level: Swiss-Prot protein existence level 1. Insulin decreases blood glucose concentration. It increases cell permeability to monosaccharides, amino acids and fatty acids. It accelerates glycolysis, the pentose phosphate cycle, and glycogen synthesis in liver. From Mus musculus (Mouse).
   7169..7185    -  promoter       tet promoter (fragment): E. coli promoter for tetracycline efflux protein gene
   7293..7311    -  promoter       SP6 promoter: promoter for bacteriophage SP6 RNA polymerase
   7539..7818    +  CDS            TcR (fragment): tetracycline efflux protein; tet; confers resistance to tetracycline
   7819..7867    -  misc_feature   bom (fragment): basis of mobility region from pBR322
   7969..8004    -  CDS            rop (fragment): Rop protein, which maintains plasmids at low copy number; rop
   8099..8203    +  promoter       AmpR promoter: bla
   8204..9064    +  CDS            AmpR: β-lactamase; bla; confers resistance to ampicillin, carbenicillin, and related antibiotics
   9235..9823    +  rep_origin     ori: high-copy-number ColE1/pMB1/pBR322/pUC origin of replication
  10006..10062   +  CDS            lacI (fragment): lac repressor; lacI; The lac repressor binds to the lac operator to inhibit transcription in E. coli. This inhibition can be relieved by adding lactose or isopropyl-β-D-thiogalactopyranoside (IPTG).
  10069..39      +  promoter       SV40 promoter (across the origin): SV40 enhancer and early promoter
>Addgene plasmid #132929 | p8.9 NdeltaSB | addgene full sequence | sequence record 258189 | Addgene NGS Result
TAGTGAGGAGGCTTTTTTGGAGGCCTAGGCTTTTGCAAAAAGCTTGGACACAAGACAGGCTTGCGAGATA
TGTTTGAGAATACCACTTTATCCCGCGTCAGGGAGAGGCAGTGCGTAAAAAGACGCGGACTCATGTGAAA
TACTGGTTTTTAGTGCGCCAGATCCTAGTTATTAATAGTAATCAATTACGGGGTCATTAGTTCATAGCCC
ATATATGGAGTTCCGCGTTACATAACTTACGGTAAATGGCCCGCCTGGCTGACCGCCCAACGACCCCCGC
CCATTGACGTCAATAATGACGTATGTTCCCATAGTAACGCCAATAGGGACTTTCCATTGACGTCAATGGG
TGGAGTATTTACGGTAAACTGCCCACTTGGCAGTACATCAAGTGTATCATATGCCAAGTACGCCCCCTAT
TGACGTCAATGACGGTAAATGGCCCGCCTGGCATTATGCCCAGTACATGACCTTATGGGACTTTCCTACT
TGGCAGTACATCTACGTATTAGTCATCGCTATTACCATGGTGATGCGGTTTTGGCAGTACATCAATGGGC
GTGGATAGCGGTTTGACTCACGGGGATTTCCAAGTCTCCACCCCATTGACGTCAATGGGAGTTTGTTTTG
GCACCAAAATCAACGGGACTTTCCAAAATGTCGTAACAACTCCGCCCCATTGACGCAAATGGGCGGTAGG
CGTGTACGGTGGGAGGTCTATATAAGCAGAGCTCGTTTAGTGAACCGTCAGATCGCCTGGAGACGCCATC
CACGCTGTTTTGACCTCCATAGAAGACACCGGGACCGATCCAGCCTCCGCGGCCGGGAACGGTGCATTGG
AACGCGGATTCCCCGTGCCAAGAGTGACGTAAGTACCGCCTATAGAGTCTATAGGCCCACCCCCTTGGCT
TCTTATGCGACGGATCGATCCCGTAATAAGCTTCGAGGTCCGCGGCCGGCCGCGTTGACGCGCACGGCAA
GAGGCGAGGGGCGGCCGCTGGTGAGAGATGGGTGCGAGAGCGTCGGTATTAAGCGGGGGAGAATTAGATA
AATGGGAAAAAATTCGGTTAAGGCCAGGGGGAAAGAAACAATATAAACTAAAACATATAGTATGGGCAAG
CAGGGAGCTAGAACGATTCGCAGTTAATCCTGGCCTTTTAGAGACATCAGAAGGCTGTAGACAAATACTG
GGACAGCTACAACCATCCCTTCAGACAGGATCAGAAGAACTTAGATCATTATATAATACAATAGCAGTCC
TCTATTGTGTGCATCAAAGGATAGATGTAAAAGACACCAAGGAAGCCTTAGATAAGATAGAGGAAGAGCA
AAACAAAAGTAAGAAAAAGGCACAGCAAGCAGCAGCTGACACAGGAAACAACAGCCAGGTCAGCCAAAAT
TAC
[693 nt withheld, positions 1404-2096]
GCTGAAGCAATGAGCCAAGTAACAAATCCAGCTACCATAATGATACAGAAAGGCAATTTTAGGAACCAAA
GAAAGACTGTTAAGTGTTTCAATTGTGGCAAAGAAGGGCACATAGCCAAAAATTGCAGGGCCCCTAGGAA
AAAGGGCTGTTGGAAATGTGGAAAGGAAGGACACCAAATGAAAGATTGTACTGAGAGACAGGCTAATTTT
TTAGGGAAGATCTGGCCTTCCCACAAGGGAAGGCCAGGGAATTTTCTTCAGAGCAGACCAGAGCCAACAG
CCCCACCAGAAGAGAGCTTCAGGTTTGGGGAAGAGACAACAACTCCCTCTCAGAAGCAGGAGCCGATAGA
CAAGGAACTGTATCCTTTAGCTTCCCTCAGATCACTCTTTGGCAGCGACCCCTCGTCACAATAAAGATAG
GGGGGCAATTAAAGGAAGCTCTATTAGATACAGGAGCAGATGATACAGTATTAGAAGAAATGAATTTGCC
AGGAAGATGGAAACCAAAAATGATAGGGGGAATTGGAGGTTTTATCAAAGTAAGACAGTATGATCAGATA
CTCATAGAAATCTGCGGACATAAAGCTATAGGTACAGTATTAGTAGGACCTACACCTGTCAACATAATTG
GAAGAAATCTGTTGACTCAGATTGGCTGCACTTTAAATTTTCCCATTAGTCCTATTGAGACTGTACCAGT
AAAATTAAAGCCAGGAATGGATGGCCCAAAAGTTAAACAATGGCCATTGACAGAAGAAAAAATAAAAGCA
TTAGTAGAAATTTGTACAGAAATGGAAAAGGAAGGAAAAATTTCAAAAATTGGGCCTGAAAATCCATACA
ATACTCCAGTATTTGCCATAAAGAAAAAAGACAGTACTAAATGGAGAAAATTAGTAGATTTCAGAGAACT
TAATAAGAGAACTCAAGATTTCTGGGAAGTTCAATTAGGAATACCACATCCTGCAGGGTTAAAACAGAAA
AAATCAGTAACAGTACTGGATGTGGGCGATGCATATTTTTCAGTTCCCTTAGATAAAGACTTCAGGAAGT
ATACTGCATTTACCATACCTAGTATAAACAATGAGACACCAGGGATTAGATATCAGTACAATGTGCTTCC
ACAGGGATGGAAAGGATCACCAGCAATATTCCAGTGTAGCATGACAAAAATCTTAGAGCCTTTTAGAAAA
CAAAATCCAGACATAGTCATCTATCAATACATGGATGATTTGTATGTAGGATCTGACTTAGAAATAGGGC
AGCATAGAACAAAAATAGAGGAACTGAGACAACATCTGTTGAGGTGGGGATTTACCACACCAGACAAAAA
ACATCAGAAAGAACCTCCATTCCTTTGGATGGGTTATGAACTCCATCCTGATAAATGGACAGTACAGCCT
ATAGTGCTGCCAGAAAAGGACAGCTGGACTGTCAATGACATACAGAAATTAGTGGGAAAATTGAATTGGG
CAAGTCAGATTTATGCAGGGATTAAAGTAAGGCAATTATGTAAACTTCTTAGGGGAACCAAAGCACTAAC
AGAAGTAGTACCACTAACAGAAGAAGCAGAGCTAGAACTGGCAGAAAACAGGGAGATTCTAAAAGAACCG
GTACATGGAGTGTATTATGACCCATCAAAAGACTTAATAGCAGAAATACAGAAGCAGGGGCAAGGCCAAT
GGACATATCAAATTTATCAAGAGCCATTTAAAAATCTGAAAACAGGAAAGTATGCAAGAATGAAGGGTGC
CCACACTAATGATGTGAAACAATTAACAGAGGCAGTACAAAAAATAGCCACAGAAAGCATAGTAATATGG
GGAAAGACTCCTAAATTTAAATTACCCATACAAAAGGAAACATGGGAAGCATGGTGGACAGAGTATTGGC
AAGCCACCTGGATTCCTGAGTGGGAGTTTGTCAATACCCCTCCCTTAGTGAAGTTATGGTACCAGTTAGA
GAAAGAACCCATAATAGGAGCAGAAACTTTCTATGTAGATGGGGCAGCCAATAGGGAAACTAAATTAGGA
AAAGCAGGATATGTAACTGACAGAGGAAGACAAAAAGTTGTCCCCCTAACGGACACAACAAATCAGAAGA
CTGAGTTACAAGCAATTCATCTAGCTTTGCAGGATTCGGGATTAGAAGTAAACATAGTGACAGACTCACA
ATATGCATTGGGAATCATTCAAGCACAACCAGATAAGAGTGAATCAGAGTTAGTCAGTCAAATAATAGAG
CAGTTAATAAAAAAGGAAAAAGTCTACCTGGCATGGGTACCAGCACACAAAGGAATTGGAGGAAATGAAC
AAGTAGATAAATTGGTCAGTGCTGGAATCAGGAAAGTACTATTTTTAGATGGAATAGATAAGGCCCAAGA
AGAACATGAGAAATATCACAGTAATTGGAGAGCAATGGCTAGTGATTTTAACCTACCACCTGTAGTAGCA
AAAGAAATAGTAGCCAGCTGTGATAAATGTCAGCTAAAAGGGGAAGCCATGCATGGACAAGTAGACTGTA
GCCCAGGAATATGGCAGCTAGATTGTACACATTTAGAAGGAAAAGTTATCTTGGTAGCAGTTCATGTAGC
CAGTGGATATATAGAAGCAGAAGTAATTCCAGCAGAGACAGGGCAAGAAACAGCATACTTCCTCTTAAAA
TTAGCAGGAAGATGGCCAGTAAAAACAGTACATACAGACAATGGCAGCAATTTCACCAGTACTACAGTTA
AGGCCGCCTGTTGGTGGGCGGGGATCAAGCAGGAATTTGGCATTCCCTACAATCCCCAAAGTCAAGGAGT
AATAGAATCTATGAATAAAGAATTAAAGAAAATTATAGGACAGGTAAGAGATCAGGCTGAACATCTTAAG
ACAGCAGTACAAATGGCAGTATTCATCCACAATTTTAAAAGAAAAGGGGGGATTGGGGGGTACAGTGCAG
GGGAAAGAATAGTAGACATAATAGCAACAGACATACAAACTAAAGAATTACAAAAACAAATTACAAAAAT
TCAAAATTTTCGGGTTTATTACAGGGACAGCAGAGATCCAGTTTGGAAAGGACCAGCAAAGCTCCTCTGG
AAAGGTGAAGGGGCAGTAGTAATACAAGATAATAGTGACATAAAAGTAGTGCCAAGAAGAAAAGCAAAGA
TCATCAGGGATTATGGAAAACAGATGGCAGGTGATGATTGTGTGGCAAGTAGACAGGATGAGGATTAACA
CATGGAATTCTGCAACAACTGCTGTTTATCCATTTCAGAATTGGGTGTCGACATAGCAGAATAGGCGTTA
CTCGACAGAGGAGAGCAAGAAATGGAGCCAGTAGATCCTAGACTAGAGCCCTGGAAGCATCCAGGAAGTC
AGCCTAAAACTGCTTGTACCAATTGCTATTGTAAAAAGTGTTGCTTTCATTGCCAAGTTTGTTTCATGAC
AAAAGCCTTAGGCATCTCCTATGGCAGGAAGAAGCGGAGACAGCGACGAAGAGCTCATCAGAACAGTCAG
ACTCATCAAGCTTCTCTATCAAAGCAGTAAGTAGTACATGTAATGCAACCTATAATAGTAGCAATAGTAG
CATTAGTAGTAGCAATAATAATAGCAATAGTTGTGTGGTCCATAGTAATCATAGAATATAGGAAAATGGC
CGCTGATCTTCAGACCTGGAGGAGGAGATATGAGGGACAATTGGAGAAGTGAATTATATAAATATAAAGT
AGTAAAAATTGAACCATTAGGAGTAGCACCCACCAAGGCAAAGAGAAGAGTGGTGCAGAGAGAAAAAAGA
GCAGTGGGAATAGGAGCTTTGTTCCTTGGGTTCTTGGGAGCAGCAGGAAGCACTATGGGCGCAGCGTCAA
TGACGCTGACGGTACAGGCCAGACAATTATTGTCTGGTATAGTGCAGCAGCAGAACAATTTGCTGAGGGC
TATTGAGGCGCAACAGCATCTGTTGCAACTCACAGTCTGGGGCATCAAGCAGCTCCAGGCAAGAATCCTG
GCTGTGGAAAGATACCTAAAGGATCAACAGCTCCTGGGGATTTGGGGTTGCTCTGGAAAACTCATTTGCA
CCACTGCTGTGCCTTGGAATGCTAGTTGGAGTAATAAATCTCTGGAACAGATTTGGAATCACACGACCTG
GATGGAGTGGGACAGAGAAATTAACAATTACACAAGCTTAATACACTCCTTAATTGAAGAATCGCAAAAC
CAGCAAGAAAAGAATGAACAAGAATTATTGGAATTAGATAAATGGGCAAGTTTGTGGAATTGGTTTAACA
TAACAAATTGGCTGTGGTATATAAAATTATTCATAATGATAGTAGGAGGCTTGGTAGGTTTAAGAATAGT
TTTTGCTGTACTTTCTATAGTGAATAGAGTTAGGCAGGGATATTCACCATTATCGTTTCAGACCCACCTC
CCAACCCCGAGGGGACCCGACAGGCCCGAAGGAATAGAAGAAGAAGGTGGAGAGAGAGACAGAGACAGAT
CCATTCGATTAGTGAACGGATCCTTGGCACTTATCTGGGACGATCTGCGGAGCCTGTGCCTCTTCAGCTA
CCACCGCTTGAGAGACTTACTCTTGATTGTAACGAGGATTGTGGAACTTCTGGGACGCAGGGGGTGGGAA
GCCCTCAAATATTGGTGGAATCTCCTACAATATTGGAGTCAGGAGCTAAAGAATAGTGCTGTTAGCTTGC
TCAATGCCACAGCCATAGCAGTAGCTGAGGGGACAGATAGGGTTATAGAAGTAGTACAAGGAGCTTGTAG
AGCTATTCGCCACATACCTAGAAGAATAAGACAGGGCTTGGAAAGGATTTTGCTATAAGCTCGAGGCCGC
CCCGGTGACCTTCAGACCTTGGCACTGGAGGTGGCCCGGCAGAAGCGCGGCATCGTGGATCAGTGCTGCA
CCAGCATCTGCTCTCTCTACCAACTGGAGAACTACTGCAACTAGGCCCACCACTACCCTGTCCACCCCTC
TGCAATGAATAAAACCTTTGAAAGAGCACTACAAGTTGTGTGTACATGCGTGCATGTGCATATGTGGTGC
GGGGGGAACATGAGTGGGGCTGGCTGGAGTGGCGATGATAAGCTGTCAAACATGAGAATTAATTCTTGAA
GACGAAAGGGCCTCGTGATACGCCTATTTTTATAGGTTAATGTCATGATAATAATGGTTTCTTAGTCTAG
AATTAATTCCGTGTATTCTATAGTGTCACCTAAATCGTATGTGTATGATACATAAGGTTATGTATTAATT
GTAGCCGCGTTCTAACGACAATATGTACAAGCCTAATTGTGTAGCATCTGGCTTACTGAAGCAGACCCTA
TCATCTCTCTCGTAAACTGCCGTCAGAGTCGGTTTGGTTGGACGAACCTTCTGAGTTTCTGGTAACGCCG
TCCCGCACCCGGAAATGGTCAGCGAACCAATCAGCAGGGTCATCGCTAGCCAGATCCTCTACGCCGGACG
CATCGTGGCCGGCATCACCGGCGCCACAGGTGCGGTTGCTGGCGCCTATATCGCCGACATCACCGATGGG
GAAGATCGGGCTCGCCACTTCGGGCTCATGAGCGCTTGTTTCGGCGTGGGTATGGTGGCAGGCCCCGTGG
CCGGGGGACTGTTGGGCGCCATCTCCTTGCATGCACCATTCCTTGCGGCGGCGGTGCTCAACGGCCTCAA
CCTACTACTGGGCTGCTTCCTAATGCAGGAGTCGCATAAGGGAGAGCGTCGAATGGTGCACTCTCAGTAC
AATCTGCTCTGATGCCGCATAGTTAAGCCAGCCCCGACACCCGCCAACACCCGCTGACGCGCCCTGACGG
GCTTGTCTGCTCCCGGCATCCGCTTACAGACAAGCTGTGACCGTCTCCGGGAGCTGCATGTGTCAGAGGT
TTTCACCGTCATCACCGAAACGCGCGAGACGAAAGGGCCTCGTGATACGCCTATTTTTATAGGTTAATGT
CATGATAATAATGGTTTCTTAGACGTCAGGTGGCACTTTTCGGGGAAATGTGCGCGGAACCCCTATTTGT
TTATTTTTCTAAATACATTCAAATATGTATCCGCTCATGAGACAATAACCCTGATAAATGCTTCAATAAT
ATTGAAAAAGGAAGAGTATGAGTATTCAACATTTCCGTGTCGCCCTTATTCCCTTTTTTGCGGCATTTTG
CCTTCCTGTTTTTGCTCACCCAGAAACGCTGGTGAAAGTAAAAGATGCTGAAGATCAGTTGGGTGCACGA
GTGGGTTACATCGAACTGGATCTCAACAGCGGTAAGATCCTTGAGAGTTTTCGCCCCGAAGAACGTTTTC
CAATGATGAGCACTTTTAAAGTTCTGCTATGTGGCGCGGTATTATCCCGTATTGACGCCGGGCAAGAGCA
ACTCGGTCGCCGCATACACTATTCTCAGAATGACTTGGTTGAGTACTCACCAGTCACAGAAAAGCATCTT
ACGGATGGCATGACAGTAAGAGAATTATGCAGTGCTGCCATAACCATGAGTGATAACACTGCGGCCAACT
TACTTCTGACAACGATCGGAGGACCGAAGGAGCTAACCGCTTTTTTGCACAACATGGGGGATCATGTAAC
TCGCCTTGATCGTTGGGAACCGGAGCTGAATGAAGCCATACCAAACGACGAGCGTGACACCACGATGCCT
GTAGCAATGGCAACAACGTTGCGCAAACTATTAACTGGCGAACTACTTACTCTAGCTTCCCGGCAACAAT
TAATAGACTGGATGGAGGCGGATAAAGTTGCAGGACCACTTCTGCGCTCGGCCCTTCCGGCTGGCTGGTT
TATTGCTGATAAATCTGGAGCCGGTGAGCGTGGGTCTCGCGGTATCATTGCAGCACTGGGGCCAGATGGT
AAGCCCTCCCGTATCGTAGTTATCTACACGACGGGGAGTCAGGCAACTATGGATGAACGAAATAGACAGA
TCGCTGAGATAGGTGCCTCACTGATTAAGCATTGGTAACTGTCAGACCAAGTTTACTCATATATACTTTA
GATTGATTTAAAACTTCATTTTTAATTTAAAAGGATCTAGGTGAAGATCCTTTTTGATAATCTCATGACC
AAAATCCCTTAACGTGAGTTTTCGTTCCACTGAGCGTCAGACCCCGTAGAAAAGATCAAAGGATCTTCTT
GAGATCCTTTTTTTCTGCGCGTAATCTGCTGCTTGCAAACAAAAAAACCACCGCTACCAGCGGTGGTTTG
TTTGCCGGATCAAGAGCTACCAACTCTTTTTCCGAAGGTAACTGGCTTCAGCAGAGCGCAGATACCAAAT
ACTGTTCTTCTAGTGTAGCCGTAGTTAGGCCACCACTTCAAGAACTCTGTAGCACCGCCTACATACCTCG
CTCTGCTAATCCTGTTACCAGTGGCTGCTGCCAGTGGCGATAAGTCGTGTCTTACCGGGTTGGACTCAAG
ACGATAGTTACCGGATAAGGCGCAGCGGTCGGGCTGAACGGGGGGTTCGTGCACACAGCCCAGCTTGGAG
CGAACGACCTACACCGAACTGAGATACCTACAGCGTGAGCTATGAGAAAGCGCCACGCTTCCCGAAGGGA
GAAAGGCGGACAGGTATCCGGTAAGCGGCAGGGTCGGAACAGGAGAGCGCACGAGGGAGCTTCCAGGGGG
AAACGCCTGGTATCTTTATAGTCCTGTCGGGTTTCGCCACCTCTGACTTGAGCGTCGATTTTTGTGATGC
TCGTCAGGGGGGCGGAGCCTATGGAAAAACGCCAGCAACGCGGCCTTTTTACGGTTCCTGGCCTTTTGCT
GGCCTTTTGCTCACATGTTCTTTCCTGCGTTATCCCCTGATTCTGTGGATAACCGTATTACCGCCTTTGA
GTGAGCTGATACCGCTCGCCGCAGCCGAACGACCGAGCGCAGCGAGTCAGTGAGCGAGGAAGCGGAAGAG
CGCCCAATACGCAAACCGCCTCTCCCCGCGCGTTGGCCGATTCATTAATGCAGCTGTGGAATGTGTGTCA
GTTAGGGTGTGGAAAGTCCCCAGGCTCCCCAGCAGGCAGAAGTATGCAAAGCATGCATCTCAATTAGTCA
GCAACCAGGTGTGGAAAGTCCCCAGGCTCCCCAGCAGGCAGAAGTATGCAAAGCATGCATCTCAATTAGT
CAGCAACCATAGTCCCGCCCCTAACTCCGCCCATCCCGCCCCTAACTCCGCCCAGTTCCGCCCATTCTCC
GCCCCATGGCTGACTAATTTTTTTTATTTATGCAGAGGCCGAGGCCGCCTCGGCCTCTGAGCTATTCCAG
AAG
